Addgene plasmid #205261: pMJ162: pU6-SpuFz1_omegaRNA(75nt)-entry
Purpose: Human expression vector for SpuFz1 omegaRNA 75-nt scaffold (BbsI guide entry site)
Depositing lab: Feng Zhang. Depositing organization: Broad Institute. Publication: Fanzor is a eukaryotic programmable RNA-guided endonuclease. Saito M, Xu P, Faure G, Maguire S, Kannan S, Altae-Tran H, Vo S, Desimone A, Macrae RK, Zhang F. Nature. 2023 Jun 28. doi: 10.1038/s41586-023-06356-2. PubMed 37380027.
Backbone
  Vector backbone: pU6
  Vector type: Mammalian Expression
Growth in bacteria
  Bacterial resistance: Ampicillin, 100 μg/mL
  Growth temperature: 37°C
  Growth strain: DH5alpha
  Copy number: High Copy
Gene/Insert
  Gene/Insert name: SpuFz1 omegaRNA
  Species: Spizellomyces punctatus
  Cloning method: Gibson Cloning
Terms and licenses: Academic/Nonprofit Terms; Industry Terms: Not Available to Industry
How to cite: pMJ162: pU6-SpuFz1_omegaRNA(75nt)-entry was a gift from Feng Zhang (Addgene plasmid # 205261 ; http://n2t.net/addgene:205261 ; RRID:Addgene_205261)
