[The description below was written by a language model from this plasmid's Addgene catalogue record and pLannotate feature annotations shown in this document.]
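Description:
pMJ162: pU6-SpuFz1_omegaRNA(75nt)-entry is a small (about 3.0 kb) mammalian expression plasmid on a pU6 backbone, built to transcribe the guide RNA component of the Fanzor system from the fungus Spizellomyces punctatus in human cells. It is propagated in E. coli as a high-copy plasmid through a ColE1/pUC-type origin and selected with ampicillin via the β-lactamase gene and its native promoter.

The functional cassette is driven by the human U6 promoter, an RNA polymerase III promoter suited to producing short, uncapped, non-polyadenylated RNAs with defined ends. According to the catalogue entry, it expresses a 75-nt version of the SpuFz1 omegaRNA (ωRNA) scaffold joined to a BbsI entry site. BbsI is a type IIS enzyme, so digestion lets annealed oligonucleotides encoding a chosen guide be ligated in directionally, which is why the plasmid is termed an "entry" vector. The scaffold and cloning site are not annotated in the feature table. They presumably lie in the short unannotated stretch downstream of the U6 promoter, running across the origin of the circular map.

The remaining annotations are an SV40 enhancer/early promoter followed almost immediately by an SV40 polyadenylation signal, with no coding sequence between them, plus lac promoter/operator, a CAP site and a lacI fragment. These appear to be backbone remnants rather than working expression units. The plasmid encodes no nuclease, so it would be used together with a separate SpuFz1 protein expression construct to test ωRNA-guided, programmable DNA cleavage and genome editing in human cells.
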