Features (pLannotate 1.2.2; 10 found; start..end, strand, type, name):
     14..343     +  promoter       SV40 promoter: SV40 enhancer and early promoter
    349..470     +  polyA_signal   SV40 poly(A) signal: SV40 polyadenylation signal
    543..559     -  protein_bind   lac operator: The lac repressor binds to the lac operator to inhibit transcription in E. coli. This inhibition can be relieved by adding lactose or isopropyl-β-D-thiogalactopyranoside (IPTG). lac repressor encoded by lacI
    567..597     -  promoter       lac promoter: promoter for the E. coli lac operon
    612..633     -  protein_bind   CAP binding site: CAP binding activates transcription in the presence of cAMP. E. coli catabolite activator protein
    646..738     -  CDS            lacI (fragment): lac repressor; lacI; The lac repressor binds to the lac operator to inhibit transcription in E. coli. This inhibition can be relieved by adding lactose or isopropyl-β-D-thiogalactopyranoside (IPTG).
    921..1509    -  rep_origin     ori: high-copy-number ColE1/pMB1/pBR322/pUC origin of replication
   1680..2540    -  CDS            AmpR: β-lactamase; bla; confers resistance to ampicillin, carbenicillin, and related antibiotics
   2541..2645    -  promoter       AmpR promoter: bla
   2671..2911    +  promoter       U6 promoter: RNA polymerase III promoter for human U6 snRNA
>Addgene plasmid #205261 | pMJ162: pU6-SpuFz1_omegaRNA(75nt)-entry | addgene full sequence | sequence record 403619 | Addgene NGS Result
AATTCTGTGGAATGTGTGTCAGTTAGGGTGTGGAAAGTCCCCAGGCTCCCCAGCAGGCAGAAGTATGCAA
AGCATGCATCTCAATTAGTCAGCAACCAGGTGTGGAAAGTCCCCAGGCTCCCCAGCAGGCAGAAGTATGC
AAAGCATGCATCTCAATTAGTCAGCAACCATAGTCCCGCCCCTAACTCCGCCCATCCCGCCCCTAACTCC
GCCCAGTTCCGCCCATTCTCCGCCCCATGGCTGACTAATTTTTTTTATTTATGCAGAGGCCGAGGCCGCC
TCTGCCTCTGAGCTATTCCAGAAGTAGTGAGGAGGCTTTTTTGGAGGCCTAGGCTTTTGCAAAAAGCTAA
CTTGTTTATTGCAGCTTATAATGGTTACAAATAAAGCAATAGCATCACAAATTTCACAAATAAAGCATTT
TTTTCACTGCATTCTAGTTGTGGTTTGTCCAAACTCATCAATGTATCTTATCATGTCTGTATACCGTCGA
CCTCTAGCTAGAGCTTGGCGTAATCATGGTCATAGCTGTTTCCTGTGTGAAATTGTTATCCGCTCACAAT
TCCACACAACATACGAGCCGGAAGCATAAAGTGTAAAGCCTGGGGTGCCTAATGAGTGAGCTAACTCACA
TTAATTGCGTTGCGCTCACTGCCCGCTTTCCAGTCGGGAAACCTGTCGTGCCAGCTGCATTAATGAATCG
GCCAACGCGCGGGGAGAGGCGGTTTGCGTATTGGGCGCTCTTCCGCTTCCTCGCTCACTGACTCGCTGCG
CTCGGTCGTTCGGCTGCGGCGAGCGGTATCAGCTCACTCAAAGGCGGTAATACGGTTATCCACAGAATCA
GGGGATAACGCAGGAAAGAACATGTGAGCAAAAGGCCAGCAAAAGGCCAGGAACCGTAAAAAGGCCGCGT
TGCTGGCGTTTTTCCATAGGCTCCGCCCCCCTGACGAGCATCACAAAAATCGACGCTCAAGTCAGAGGTG
GCGAAACCCGACAGGACTATAAAGATACCAGGCGTTTCCCCCTGGAAGCTCCCTCGTGCGCTCTCCTGTT
CCGACCCTGCCGCTTACCGGATACCTGTCCGCCTTTCTCCCTTCGGGAAGCGTGGCGCTTTCTCATAGCT
CACGCTGTAGGTATCTCAGTTCGGTGTAGGTCGTTCGCTCCAAGCTGGGCTGTGTGCACGAACCCCCCGT
TCAGCCCGACCGCTGCGCCTTATCCGGTAACTATCGTCTTGAGTCCAACCCGGTAAGACACGACTTATCG
CCACTGGCAGCAGCCACTGGTAACAGGATTAGCAGAGCGAGGTATGTAGGCGGTGCTACAGAGTTCTTGA
AGTGGTGGCCTAACTACGGCTACACTAGAAGAACAGTATTTGGTATCTGCGCTCTGCTGAAGCCAGTTAC
CTTCGGAAAAAGAGTTGGTAGCTCTTGATCCGGCAAACAAACCACCGCTGGTAGCGGTGGTTTTTTTGTT
TGCAAGCAGCAGATTACGCGCAGAAAAAAAGGATCTCAAGAAGATCCTTTGATCTTTTCTACGGGGTCTG
ACGCTCAGTGGAACGAAAACTCACGTTAAGGGATTTTGGTCATGAGATTATCAAAAAGGATCTTCACCTA
GATCCTTTTAAATTAAAAATGAAGTTTTAAATCAATCTAAAGTATATATGAGTAAACTTGGTCTGACAGT
TACCAATGCTTAATCAGTGAGGCACCTATCTCAGCGATCTGTCTATTTCGTTCATCCATAGTTGCCTGAC
TCCCCGTCGTGTAGATAACTACGATACGGGAGGGCTTACCATCTGGCCCCAGTGCTGCAATGATACCGCG
AGACCCACGCTCACCGGCTCCAGATTTATCAGCAATAAACCAGCCAGCCGGAAGGGCCGAGCGCAGAAGT
GGTCCTGCAACTTTATCCGCCTCCATCCAGTCTATTAATTGTTGCCGGGAAGCTAGAGTAAGTAGTTCGC
CAGTTAATAGTTTGCGCAACGTTGTTGCCATTGCTACAGGCATCGTGGTGTCACGCTCGTCGTTTGGTAT
GGCTTCATTCAGCTCCGGTTCCCAACGATCAAGGCGAGTTACATGATCCCCCATGTTGTGCAAAAAAGCG
GTTAGCTCCTTCGGTCCTCCGATCGTTGTCAGAAGTAAGTTGGCCGCAGTGTTATCACTCATGGTTATGG
CAGCACTGCATAATTCTCTTACTGTCATGCCATCCGTAAGATGCTTTTCTGTGACTGGTGAGTACTCAAC
CAAGTCATTCTGAGAATAGTGTATGCGGCGACCGAGTTGCTCTTGCCCGGCGTCAATACGGGATAATACC
GCGCCACATAGCAGAACTTTAAAAGTGCTCATCATTGGAAAACGTTCTTCGGGGCGAAAACTCTCAAGGA
TCTTACCGCTGTTGAGATCCAGTTCGATGTAACCCACTCGTGCACCCAACTGATCTTCAGCATCTTTTAC
TTTCACCAGCGTTTCTGGGTGAGCAAAAACAGGAAGGCAAAATGCCGCAAAAAAGGGAATAAGGGCGACA
CGGAAATGTTGAATACTCATACTCTTCCTTTTTCAATATTATTGAAGCATTTATCAGGGTTATTGTCTCA
TGAGCGGATACATATTTGAATGTATTTAGAAAAATAAACAAATAGGGGTTCCGCGCACATTTCCCCGAAA
AGTGCCACCTGAGGGCCTATTTCCCATGATTCCTTCATATTTGCATATACGATACAAGGCTGTTAGAGAG
ATAATTAGAATTAATTTGACTGTAAACACAAAGATATTAGTACAAAATACGTGACGTAGAAAGTAATAAT
TTCTTGGGTAGTTTGCAGTTTTAAAATTATGTTTTAAAATGGACTATCATATGCTTACCGTAACTTGAAA
GTATTTCGATTTCTTGGCTTTATATATCTTGTGGAAAGGACGTTTTCCGAGCCGGTTGTCGCGCGGTTCA
ATCCCTGGTGCGGGTGCTAGTGCCAATACCCACCGGCTCCGCACTACAGTCTTCTCTGAAGACCATTTTT
T
